Addgene plasmid #137155: pAAV-nEF-Con/Fon-iC++-EYFP
Purpose: Intersectional viral expression of iC++-EYFP in cells expressing both Cre AND Flp
Depositing lab: Karl Deisseroth & INTRSECT 2.0 Project. Depositing organization: Stanford University. Publication: Comprehensive Dual- and Triple-Feature Intersectional Single-Vector Delivery of Diverse Functional Payloads to Cells of Behaving Mammals. Fenno LE, Ramakrishnan C, Kim YS, Evans KE, Lo M, Vesuna S, Inoue M, Cheung KYM, Yuen E, Pichamoorthy N, Hong ASO, Deisseroth K. Neuron. 2020 Jun 20. pii: S0896-6273(20)30432-3. doi: 10.1016/j.neuron.2020.06.003. PubMed 32574559.
Backbone
  Vector backbone: AAV2-nEF-WPRE
  Backbone size w/o insert (bp): 4600
  Vector type: AAV, Cre/Lox, Synthetic Biology ; Flp/FRT
Growth in bacteria
  Bacterial resistance: Ampicillin, 100 μg/mL
  Growth temperature: 37°C
  Growth strain: NEB Stable
  Copy number: High Copy
Gene/Insert
  Gene/Insert name: Con/Fon-iC++-EYFP
  Species: Synthetic; Prokaryotic
  Insert size (bp): 2400
  Mutation: n/a
  Promoter: nEF
  Cloning method: Restriction Enzyme; 5′ cloning site BamHI (unknown if destroyed); 3′ cloning site EcoRI (unknown if destroyed)
  Sequencing primers: 5′ GACCCTGCTTGCTCAACTCT; 3′ GGGCCACAACTCCTCATAAA
Terms and licenses: Academic/Nonprofit Terms; Industry Terms: Not Available to Industry
Depositor comments: Additional sequencing primers: Intron 2F GGGACGACATGACTTAACCAG; Intron 2R CCAGCCCTTCTCATGTTCAG; Intron 1F CCTGTATGTGACCCATGTGC; Intron 1R: GCACATGGGTCACATACAGG
How to cite: pAAV-nEF-Con/Fon-iC++-EYFP was a gift from Karl Deisseroth & INTRSECT 2.0 Project (Addgene plasmid # 137155 ; http://n2t.net/addgene:137155 ; RRID:Addgene_137155) For viral preps, please replace (Addgene plasmid # 137155) in the above sentence with: (Addgene viral prep # 137155-AAV8)
