[The description below was written by a language model from this plasmid's Addgene catalogue record, the feature table of its GenBank file and pLannotate feature annotations shown in this document.]
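Description:
pAAV-nEF-Con/Fon-iC++-EYFP is an AAV2-based transfer plasmid of about 7 kb from the INTRSECT 2.0 toolkit. It is designed to express the opsin fusion iC++-EYFP only in cells that contain both Cre and Flp recombinases. In bacteria it is maintained by a high-copy ColE1/pUC-type origin and selected with ampicillin through the bla gene. An f1 origin is also present. Two AAV2 inverted terminal repeats flank the expression cassette and allow it to be packaged into recombinant AAV. The sequenced copy shows only fragments of the left ITR, whereas the depositor's map shows it intact.

Transcription is driven by the nEF promoter, annotated as the human EF-1α core promoter followed by a truncated HTLV-1 5′ LTR segment. Downstream of the cassette are a WPRE, which enhances transcript stability and expression, and the hGH polyadenylation signal. The coding sequence is not continuous. Channelrhodopsin-derived fragments, a short KCNJ2 (Kir2.1)-derived segment and EYFP fragments lie in different orientations, separated by short β-globin-type intron pieces. One central segment is bracketed by inverted lox2272 and loxN pairs, the double-floxed arrangement that lets Cre invert it and lock it in the new orientation. The annotations do not call out any FRT-type sites, but the catalogue lists the vector as Flp/FRT, so the other antisense segments are presumably flipped by Flp. Once both recombinases have acted, all exons face the sense direction, and the recombinase sites, which sit within the introns, would be removed by splicing to leave an intact reading frame.

iC++ is an engineered light-gated chloride-conducting channelrhodopsin used for optogenetic inhibition, and EYFP marks the expressing cells. The vector therefore supports silencing of neuronal populations defined by two genetic or anatomical features.
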