LOCUS       Exported 7028 bp ds-DNA circular SYN 12-MAY-2021
DEFINITION  Intersectional viral expression of iC++-EYFP in cells expressing
            both Cre AND Flp.
ACCESSION   .
VERSION     .
KEYWORDS    pAAV-nEF-Con/Fon-iC++-EYFP
SOURCE      synthetic DNA construct
  ORGANISM  synthetic DNA construct
REFERENCE   1 (bases 1 to 7028)
  AUTHORS   Fenno LE, Ramakrishnan C, Kim YS, Evans KE, Lo M, Vesuna S, Inoue M,
            Cheung KYM, Yuen E, Pichamoorthy N, Hong ASO, Deisseroth K
  TITLE     Comprehensive Dual- and Triple-Feature Intersectional Single-Vector
            Delivery of Diverse Functional Payloads to Cells of Behaving
            Mammals.
  JOURNAL   Neuron. 2020 Jun 20. pii: S0896-6273(20)30432-3. doi:
            10.1016/j.neuron.2020.06.003.
  PUBMED    32574559
REFERENCE   2 (bases 1 to 7028)
  AUTHORS   .
  TITLE     Direct Submission
  JOURNAL   Exported May 12, 2021 from SnapGene Server 1.1.58
            http://www.snapgene.com
FEATURES             Location/Qualifiers
     source          1..7028
                     /organism="synthetic DNA construct"
                     /mol_type="other DNA"
     repeat_region   1..141
                     /label=AAV2 ITR
                     /note="inverted terminal repeat of adeno-associated virus
                     serotype 2"
     repeat_region   12..141
                     /label=AAV2 ITR
     promoter        188..399
                     /label=EF-1-alpha core promoter
                     /note="core promoter for human elongation factor
                     EF-1-alpha"
     LTR             412..680
                     /label=5' LTR (truncated)
                     /note="truncated 5' long terminal repeat (LTR) from human
                     T-cell leukemia virus (HTLV) type 1"
     CDS             complement(837..1088)
                     /codon_start=1
                     /product="C-terminal fragment of mVenus for use in
                     bimolecular fluorescence complementation (BiFC) (Kodama and
                     Hu, 2010)"
                     /label=VC155
                     /translation="DKQKNGIKVNFKIRHNIEDGSVQLADHYQQNTPIGDGPVLLPDNH
                     YLSYQSALSKDPNEKRDHMVLLEFVTAAGITLGMDELYK"
     primer_bind     complement(879..900)
                     /label=EGFP-C
                     /note="EGFP, forward primer"
     primer_bind     1228..1247
                     /label=EXFP-R
                     /note="For distinguishing EGFP variants, reverse primer"
     protein_bind    1469..1502
                     /label=lox2272
                     /bound_moiety="Cre recombinase"
                     /note="Cre-mediated recombination occurs in the 8-bp core
                     sequence (GGATACTT). lox2272 sites are compatible with each
                     other, but incompatible with loxP or loxN sites (Lee and
                     Saito, 1988)."
     protein_bind    1553..1586
                     /label=loxN
                     /bound_moiety="Cre recombinase"
                     /note="Cre-mediated recombination occurs in the 8-bp core
                     sequence (GTATACCT). loxN sites are compatible with each
                     other, but incompatible with loxP or lox2272 sites."
     primer_bind     complement(2218..2239)
                     /label=EGFP-N
                     /note="EGFP, reverse primer"
     protein_bind    complement(2352..2385)
                     /label=lox2272
                     /bound_moiety="Cre recombinase"
                     /note="Cre-mediated recombination occurs in the 8-bp core
                     sequence (GGATACTT). lox2272 sites are compatible with each
                     other, but incompatible with loxP or loxN sites (Lee and
                     Saito, 1988)."
     protein_bind    complement(2436..2469)
                     /label=loxN
                     /bound_moiety="Cre recombinase"
                     /note="Cre-mediated recombination occurs in the 8-bp core
                     sequence (GTATACCT). loxN sites are compatible with each
                     other, but incompatible with loxP or lox2272 sites."
     regulatory      2997..3006
                     /regulatory_class="other"
                     /note="vertebrate consensus sequence for strong initiation
                     of translation (Kozak, 1987)"
     misc_feature    3155..3743
                     /label=WPRE
                     /note="woodchuck hepatitis virus posttranscriptional
                     regulatory element"
     primer_bind     complement(3208..3228)
                     /label=WPRE-R
                     /note="WPRE, reverse primer"
     CDS             complement(3626..3637)
                     /codon_start=1
                     /product="Factor Xa recognition and cleavage site"
                     /label=Factor Xa site
                     /translation="IEGR"
     polyA_signal    3775..4251
                     /label=hGH poly(A) signal
                     /note="human growth hormone polyadenylation signal"
     primer_bind     complement(3974..3993)
                     /label=hGH-PA-R
                     /note="Human growth hormone terminator, reverse primer"
     repeat_region   4291..4431
                     /label=AAV2 ITR
                     /note="inverted terminal repeat of adeno-associated virus
                     serotype 2"
     repeat_region   4291..4420
                     /label=AAV2 ITR
     rep_origin      4506..4961
                     /direction=RIGHT
                     /label=f1 ori
                     /note="f1 bacteriophage origin of replication; arrow
                     indicates direction of (+) strand synthesis"
     primer_bind     complement(4593..4612)
                     /label=F1ori-R
                     /note="F1 origin, reverse primer"
     primer_bind     4803..4824
                     /label=F1ori-F
                     /note="F1 origin, forward primer"
     primer_bind     complement(4978..4997)
                     /label=pRS-marker
                     /note="pRS vectors, use to sequence yeast selectable
                     marker"
     primer_bind     5097..5119
                     /label=pGEX 3'
                     /note="pGEX vectors, reverse primer"
     primer_bind     complement(5157..5175)
                     /label=pBRforEco
                     /note="pBR322 vectors, upsteam of EcoRI site, forward
                     primer"
     promoter        5243..5347
                     /gene="bla"
                     /label=AmpR promoter
     CDS             5348..6208
                     /codon_start=1
                     /gene="bla"
                     /product="beta-lactamase"
                     /label=AmpR
                     /note="confers resistance to ampicillin, carbenicillin, and
                     related antibiotics"
                     /translation="MSIQHFRVALIPFFAAFCLPVFAHPETLVKVKDAEDQLGARVGYI
                     ELDLNSGKILESFRPEERFPMMSTFKVLLCGAVLSRIDAGQEQLGRRIHYSQNDLVEYS
                     PVTEKHLTDGMTVRELCSAAITMSDNTAANLLLTTIGGPKELTAFLHNMGDHVTRLDRW
                     EPELNEAIPNDERDTTMPVAMATTLRKLLTGELLTLASRQQLIDWMEADKVAGPLLRSA
                     LPAGWFIADKSGAGERGSRGIIAALGPDGKPSRIVVIYTTGSQATMDERNRQIAEIGAS
                     LIKHW"
     primer_bind     complement(5566..5585)
                     /label=Amp-R
                     /note="Ampicillin resistance gene, reverse primer"
     rep_origin      6379..6967
                     /direction=RIGHT
                     /label=ori
                     /note="high-copy-number ColE1/pMB1/pBR322/pUC origin of
                     replication"
     primer_bind     6868..6887
                     /label=pBR322ori-F
                     /note="pBR322 origin, forward primer"
ORIGIN
        1 cctgcaggca gctgcgcgct cgctcgctca ctgaggccgc ccgggcaaag cccgggcgtc
       61 gggcgacctt tggtcgcccg gcctcagtga gcgagcgagc gcgcagagag ggagtggcca
      121 actccatcac taggggttcc tgcggccgca cgcgtaagga tctgcgatcg ctccggtgcc
      181 cgtcagtggg cagagcgcac atcgcccaca gtccccgaga agttgggggg aggggtcggc
      241 aattgaacgg gtgcctagag aaggtggcgc ggggtaaact gggaaagtga tgtcgtgtac
      301 tggctccgcc tttttcccga gggtggggga gaaccgtata taagtgcagt agtcgccgtg
      361 aacgttcttt ttcgcaacgg gtttgccgcc agaacacagc tgaagcttcg aggggctcgc
      421 atctctcctt cacgcgcccg ccgccctacc tgaggccgcc atccacgccg gttgagtcgc
      481 gttctgccgc ctcccgcctg tggtgcctcc tgaactgcgt ccgccgtcta ggtaagttta
      541 aagctcaggt cgagaccggg cctttgtccg gcgctccctt ggagcctacc tagactcagc
      601 cggctctcca cgctttgcct gaccctgctt gctcaactct acgtctttgt ttcgttttct
      661 gttctgcgcc gttacagatc caagctgtga ccggcgccta cggatccgaa gttcctattc
      721 ttcaaatagt ataggaactt cgcagagtag tagctggatt gtagctgcta ttagcaatct
      781 aaaacctctt agaagttcct attcttcaaa aggtatagga acttcggcgc gccttacttg
      841 tacagctcgt ccatgccgag agtgatcccg gcggcggtca cgaactccag caggaccatg
      901 tgatcgcgct tctcgttggg gtctttgctc agggcggact ggtagctcag gtagtggttg
      961 tcgggcagca gcacggggcc gtcgccgatg ggggtgttct gctggtagtg gtcggcgagc
     1021 tgcacgctgc cgtcctcgat gttgtggcgg atcttgaagt tcaccttgat gccgttcttc
     1081 tgcttgtcgg ccatgatata gacgttgtgg ctgttgtagt tgtactccag cttgtgcccc
     1141 aggatgttgc cgtcctcctt gaagtcgatg cccttcagct cgatgcggtt caccagggtg
     1201 tcgccctcga acttcacctc ggcgcgggtc ttgtagttgc cgtcgtcctt gaagaagatg
     1261 gtgcgctcct ggacgtagcc ttcgggcatg gcggacttga agaagtcgtg ctgcttcatg
     1321 tggtcggggt agcgggcgaa gcactgcagg ccgtagccga aggtggtcac gagggtgggc
     1381 cagggcacgg gcagctgtgg gacgacatga cttaaccagt taaccatgtt ctctgaacat
     1441 gagaagggct ggccactctc cagtcgacat aacttcgtat aggatacttt atacgaagtt
     1501 atgcagaatg gtagctggat tgtagctgct attagcaata tgaaacctct taataacttc
     1561 gtatagtata ccttatacga agttatacta gttgtgcccc cccttttttt tataaaattg
     1621 tattaatgtt atatacatat ctcctgtatg tgacccatgt gcttatgact ctatttctca
     1681 tgtgtttagg gatacgtccg tgtcattttc ttcctgatgg gcctgtgcta cggcatctac
     1741 acattcttca acgcagccaa ggtctacatt gaggcgtacc acaccgtgcc gaagggccgg
     1801 tgtcgccagg tggtgactgg catggcttgg ctcttcttcg tatcatgggg tatgttcccc
     1861 atcctgttca tcctcggccc cgagggcttc ggcgtcctga gcaggtacgg ctccaacgtc
     1921 ggccacacca tcattgacct gatgtcgaag cagtgctggg gtctgctcgg ccactacctg
     1981 cgcgtgctga tccacagcca tatcctcatc cacggcgaca ttcgcaagac caccaaattg
     2041 aacattggtg gcactgagat tgaggtcgag acgctggtgg aggacgaggc cgaggctggc
     2101 gcggtcgcgg ccgccaagag caggatcacc agcgagggcg agtacatccc cctggaccag
     2161 atcgacatca acgtggtgag caagggcgag gagctgttca ccggggtggt gcccatcctg
     2221 gtcgagctgg acggcgacgt aaacggccac aagttcagcg tgtccggcga gggcgagggc
     2281 gatgccacct acggcaagct gaccctgaag ttcatctgca ccaccggcaa ggtgagtaca
     2341 ggaggggtac cataacttcg tataaagtat cctatacgaa gttatttgcc ttaacccaga
     2401 aattatcact gttattcttt agaatggtgc aaagaataac ttcgtataag gtatactata
     2461 cgaagttatg ctagcaaccc cgacacttac cttggacagc gcggccgtgg tgccccacac
     2521 gatcgtgccg atatctgaca ccagcagacc catggtacgc ttgttatagt cgttcgccag
     2581 acccgtaagg ttgctcaggt ggataagaat gacagggcag gtcagcagcc agctcgcgta
     2641 acgaagccac ctggtcttgt tgccgttgga tgagtagatc accgcaggtt cgtcaaagct
     2701 atggaaatac tcgatgatga acttgatcat ctggatcgtg gccacgtaaa tattctccca
     2761 gccgcaagta gacttccagg tctggtagcc gtagaacatc aggcagagcg ctgaaagcgc
     2821 aaaagaaatc cactgcagaa tgttggcagc caacttctcg gcatttgttc cgttggattt
     2881 aagccaagcc aagcagaagc actggccgtt gttcgggatg caaataacag aaccattgtt
     2941 ctcaagagtg tatgaggttt ggaagagtcc gacggcagac aaagcgccgc catagtccat
     3001 ggtggcgagc tcgaagttcc tatactattt gaagaatagg aacttcttgc cttaacccag
     3061 aaattatcac tgttattctt tagaatggtg caaagagaag ttcctatacc ttttgaagaa
     3121 taggaacttc gaattcgata tcaagcttat cgataatcaa cctctggatt acaaaatttg
     3181 tgaaagattg actggtattc ttaactatgt tgctcctttt acgctatgtg gatacgctgc
     3241 tttaatgcct ttgtatcatg ctattgcttc ccgtatggct ttcattttct cctccttgta
     3301 taaatcctgg ttgctgtctc tttatgagga gttgtggccc gttgtcaggc aacgtggcgt
     3361 ggtgtgcact gtgtttgctg acgcaacccc cactggttgg ggcattgcca ccacctgtca
     3421 gctcctttcc gggactttcg ctttccccct ccctattgcc acggcggaac tcatcgccgc
     3481 ctgccttgcc cgctgctgga caggggctcg gctgttgggc actgacaatt ccgtggtgtt
     3541 gtcggggaaa tcatcgtcct ttccttggct gctcgcctat gttgccacct ggattctgcg
     3601 cgggacgtcc ttctgctacg tcccttcggc cctcaatcca gcggaccttc cttcccgcgg
     3661 cctgctgccg gctctgcggc ctcttccgcg tcttcgcctt cgccctcaga cgagtcggat
     3721 ctccctttgg gccgcctccc cgcatcgata ccgagcgctg ctcgagagat ctacgggtgg
     3781 catccctgtg acccctcccc agtgcctctc ctggccctgg aagttgccac tccagtgccc
     3841 accagccttg tcctaataaa attaagttgc atcattttgt ctgactaggt gtccttctat
     3901 aatattatgg ggtggagggg ggtggtatgg agcaaggggc aagttgggaa gacaacctgt
     3961 agggcctgcg gggtctattg ggaaccaagc tggagtgcag tggcacaatc ttggctcact
     4021 gcaatctccg cctcctgggt tcaagcgatt ctcctgcctc agcctcccga gttgttggga
     4081 ttccaggcat gcatgaccag gctcagctaa tttttgtttt tttggtagag acggggtttc
     4141 accatattgg ccaggctggt ctccaactcc taatctcagg tgatctaccc accttggcct
     4201 cccaaattgc tgggattaca ggcgtgaacc actgctccct tccctgtcct tctgattttg
     4261 taggtaacca cgtgcggacc gagcggccgc aggaacccct agtgatggag ttggccactc
     4321 cctctctgcg cgctcgctcg ctcactgagg ccgggcgacc aaaggtcgcc cgacgcccgg
     4381 gctttgcccg ggcggcctca gtgagcgagc gagcgcgcag ctgcctgcag gggcgcctga
     4441 tgcggtattt tctccttacg catctgtgcg gtatttcaca ccgcatannn nnnnnnnnnn
     4501 nnnnnnnnnn nnnnnnnnnn nnnnnnnnnn nnnnnnnnnn nnnnnnnnnn nnnnnnnnnn
     4561 nnnnnnnnnn nnnnnnnnnn nnnnnnnnnn nnnnnnnnnn nnnnnnnnnn nnnnnnnnnn
     4621 nnnnnnnnnc nnnnnnnnnn nnnnnnnnnn nnnnnnnnnn nnnnnnnnnn nnnnnnnnnn
     4681 nnnnnnnnnn nnnnnnnnnn nnnnnnnnnn nnnnnnnnnn nnnnnnnnnn nnnnnnnnnn
     4741 nnnnnnnnnn nnnnnnnnnn nnnnnnnnnn ncctttgacg ttggagtcca cgttctttaa
     4801 tagtggactc ttgttccaaa ctggaacaac actcaaccct atctcgggct attcttttga
     4861 tttataaggg attttgccga tttcggccta ttggttaaaa aatgagctga tttaacaaaa
     4921 atttaacgcg aattttaaca aaatattaac gtttacaatt ttatggtgca ctctcagtac
     4981 aatctgctct gatgccgcat agttaagcca gccccgacac ccgccaacac ccgctgacgc
     5041 gccctgacgg gcttgtctgc tcccggcatc cgcttacaga caagctgtga ccgtctccgg
     5101 gagctgcatg tgtcagaggt tttcaccgtc atcaccgaaa cgcgcgagac gaaagggcct
     5161 cgtgatacgc ctatttttat aggttaatgt catgataata atggtttctt agacgtcagg
     5221 tggcactttt cggggaaatg tgcgcggaac ccctatttgt ttatttttct aaatacattc
     5281 aaatatgtat ccgctcatga gacaataacc ctgataaatg cttcaataat attgaaaaag
     5341 gaagagtatg agtattcaac atttccgtgt cgcccttatt cccttttttg cggcattttg
     5401 ccttcctgtt tttgctcacc cagaaacgct ggtgaaagta aaagatgctg aagatcagtt
     5461 gggtgcacga gtgggttaca tcgaactgga tctcaacagc ggtaagatcc ttgagagttt
     5521 tcgccccgaa gaacgttttc caatgatgag cacttttaaa gttctgctat gtggcgcggt
     5581 attatcccgt attgacgccg ggcaagagca actcggtcgc cgcatacact attctcagaa
     5641 tgacttggtt gagtactcac cagtcacaga aaagcatctt acggatggca tgacagtaag
     5701 agaattatgc agtgctgcca taaccatgag tgataacact gcggccaact tacttctgac
     5761 aacgatcgga ggaccgaagg agctaaccgc ttttttgcac aacatggggg atcatgtaac
     5821 tcgccttgat cgttgggaac cggagctgaa tgaagccata ccaaacgacg agcgtgacac
     5881 cacgatgcct gtagcaatgg caacaacgtt gcgcaaacta ttaactggcg aactacttac
     5941 tctagcttcc cggcaacaat taatagactg gatggaggcg gataaagttg caggaccact
     6001 tctgcgctcg gcccttccgg ctggctggtt tattgctgat aaatctggag ccggtgagcg
     6061 tgggtctcgc ggtatcattg cagcactggg gccagatggt aagccctccc gtatcgtagt
     6121 tatctacacg acggggagtc aggcaactat ggatgaacga aatagacaga tcgctgagat
     6181 aggtgcctca ctgattaagc attggtaact gtcagaccaa gtttactcat atatacttta
     6241 gattgattta aaacttcatt tttaatttaa aaggatctag gtgaagatcc tttttgataa
     6301 tctcatgacc aaaatccctt aacgtgagtt ttcgttccac tgagcgtcag accccgtaga
     6361 aaagatcaaa ggatcttctt gagatccttt ttttctgcgc gtaatctgct gcttgcaaac
     6421 aaaaaaacca ccgctaccag cggtggtttg tttgccggat caagagctac caactctttt
     6481 tccgaaggta actggcttca gcagagcgca gataccaaat actgtccttc tagtgtagcc
     6541 gtagttaggc caccacttca agaactctgt agcaccgcct acatacctcg ctctgctaat
     6601 cctgttacca gtggctgctg ccagtggcga taagtcgtgt cttaccgggt tggactcaag
     6661 acgatagtta ccggataagg cgcagcggtc gggctgaacg gggggttcgt gcacacagcc
     6721 cagcttggag cgaacgacct acaccgaact gagataccta cagcgtgagc tatgagaaag
     6781 cgccacgctt cccgaaggga gaaaggcgga caggtatccg gtaagcggca gggtcggaac
     6841 aggagagcgc acgagggagc ttccaggggg aaacgcctgg tatctttata gtcctgtcgg
     6901 gtttcgccac ctctgacttg agcgtcgatt tttgtgatgc tcgtcagggg ggcggagcct
     6961 atggaaaaac gccagcaacg cggccttttt acggttcctg gccttttgct ggccttttgc
     7021 tcacatgt
//
