Features (pLannotate 1.2.2; 28 found; start..end, strand, type, name):
     12..39      +  repeat_region  AAV2 ITR (fragment): inverted terminal repeat of adeno-associated virus serotype 2 inverted
     68..95      +  repeat_region  AAV2 ITR (fragment): inverted terminal repeat of adeno-associated virus serotype 2 inverted
    177..388     +  promoter       EF-1α core promoter: core promoter for human elongation factor EF-1α
    401..669     +  LTR            5' LTR (truncated): truncated 5' long terminal repeat (LTR) from human T-cell leukemia virus (HTLV) type 1
    739..780     -  intron         β-globin intron (fragment): internally truncated intron from human β-globin
    823..1385    -  CDS            EYFP (fragment): enhanced YFP mammalian codon-optimized
   1458..1491    +  protein_bind   lox2272: Cre-mediated recombination occurs in the 8-bp core sequence (GGATACTT). lox2272 sites are compatible with each other, but incompatible with loxP or loxN sites (Lee and Saito, 1988). Cre recombinase
   1492..1541    -  intron         β-globin intron (fragment): internally truncated intron from human β-globin
   1542..1575    +  protein_bind   loxN: Cre-mediated recombination occurs in the 8-bp core sequence (GTATACCT). loxN sites are compatible with each other, but incompatible with loxP or lox2272 sites. Cre recombinase
   1740..2095    +  CDS            ChR2 (fragment): N-terminal fragment of channelrhodopsin-2 from the alga Chlamydomonas reinhardtii (Nagel et al., 2003) blue light-activated cation channel
   2105..2164    +  CDS            KCNJ2 (fragment): KCNJ2_HUMAN - Also known as IRK1. Experimental evidence at protein level: Swiss-Prot protein existence level 1. Probably participates in establishing action potential waveform and excitability of neuronal and muscle tissues. Inward rectifier potassium channels are characterized by a greater tendency to allow potassium to flow into the cell rather than out of it. Their voltage dependence is regulated by the concentration of extracellular potassium; as external potassium is raised, the voltage range of the channel opening shifts to more positive voltages. The inward rectification is mainly due t
   2163..2320    +  CDS            Citrine (fragment): enhanced variant of YFP (Heikal et al., 2001) mammalian codon-optimized
   2341..2374    -  protein_bind   lox2272: Cre-mediated recombination occurs in the 8-bp core sequence (GGATACTT). lox2272 sites are compatible with each other, but incompatible with loxP or loxN sites (Lee and Saito, 1988). Cre recombinase
   2375..2424    -  intron         β-globin intron (fragment): internally truncated intron from human β-globin
   2425..2458    -  protein_bind   loxN: Cre-mediated recombination occurs in the 8-bp core sequence (GTATACCT). loxN sites are compatible with each other, but incompatible with loxP or lox2272 sites. Cre recombinase
   2956..2989    -  CDS            ChR2(H134R) (fragment): H134R mutant of an N-terminal fragment of channelrhodopsin-2 from the alga Chlamydomonas reinhardtii (Nagel et al., 2005) blue light-activated cation channel
   3036..3086    -  intron         β-globin intron (fragment): internally truncated intron from human β-globin
   3120..3144    +  misc_feature   MCS (fragment): pBluescript multiple cloning site
   3144..3732    +  misc_feature   WPRE: woodchuck hepatitis virus posttranscriptional regulatory element
   3764..4240    +  polyA_signal   hGH poly(A) signal: human growth hormone polyadenylation signal
   4280..4420    +  repeat_region  AAV2 ITR: inverted terminal repeat of adeno-associated virus serotype 2 inverted
   4425..4476    -  misc_feature   bom (fragment): basis of mobility region from pBR322
   4495..4950    +  rep_origin     f1 ori (sequence partly withheld): f1 bacteriophage origin of replication; arrow indicates direction of (+) strand synthesis
   4951..5000    -  misc_feature   bom (fragment): basis of mobility region from pBR322
   5102..5137    -  CDS            rop (fragment): Rop protein, which maintains plasmids at low copy number; rop
   5232..5336    +  promoter       AmpR promoter: bla
   5337..6197    +  CDS            AmpR: β-lactamase; bla; confers resistance to ampicillin, carbenicillin, and related antibiotics
   6368..6956    +  rep_origin     ori: high-copy-number ColE1/pMB1/pBR322/pUC origin of replication
>Addgene plasmid #137155 | pAAV-nEF-Con/Fon-iC++-EYFP | addgene full sequence | sequence record 272759 | Addgene NGS Result
CCTGCAGGCAGCTGCGCGCTCGCTCGCTCACTGAGGCCGCCCGGGCGTCGGGCGACCTTTGGTCGCCCGG
CCTCAGTGAGCGAGCGAGCGCGCAGAGAGGGAGTGGCCAACTCCATCACTAGGGGTTCCTGCGGCCGCAC
GCGTAAGGATCTGCGATCGCTCCGGTGCCCGTCAGTGGGCAGAGCGCACATCGCCCACAGTCCCCGAGAA
GTTGGGGGGAGGGGTCGGCAATTGAACGGGTGCCTAGAGAAGGTGGCGCGGGGTAAACTGGGAAAGTGAT
GTCGTGTACTGGCTCCGCCTTTTTCCCGAGGGTGGGGGAGAACCGTATATAAGTGCAGTAGTCGCCGTGA
ACGTTCTTTTTCGCAACGGGTTTGCCGCCAGAACACAGCTGAAGCTTCGAGGGGCTCGCATCTCTCCTTC
ACGCGCCCGCCGCCCTACCTGAGGCCGCCATCCACGCCGGTTGAGTCGCGTTCTGCCGCCTCCCGCCTGT
GGTGCCTCCTGAACTGCGTCCGCCGTCTAGGTAAGTTTAAAGCTCAGGTCGAGACCGGGCCTTTGTCCGG
CGCTCCCTTGGAGCCTACCTAGACTCAGCCGGCTCTCCACGCTTTGCCTGACCCTGCTTGCTCAACTCTA
CGTCTTTGTTTCGTTTTCTGTTCTGCGCCGTTACAGATCCAAGCTGTGACCGGCGCCTACGGATCCGAAG
TTCCTATTCTTCAAATAGTATAGGAACTTCGCAGAGTAGTAGCTGGATTGTAGCTGCTATTAGCAATCTA
AAACCTCTTAGAAGTTCCTATTCTTCAAAAGGTATAGGAACTTCGGCGCGCCTTACTTGTACAGCTCGTC
CATGCCGAGAGTGATCCCGGCGGCGGTCACGAACTCCAGCAGGACCATGTGATCGCGCTTCTCGTTGGGG
TCTTTGCTCAGGGCGGACTGGTAGCTCAGGTAGTGGTTGTCGGGCAGCAGCACGGGGCCGTCGCCGATGG
GGGTGTTCTGCTGGTAGTGGTCGGCGAGCTGCACGCTGCCGTCCTCGATGTTGTGGCGGATCTTGAAGTT
CACCTTGATGCCGTTCTTCTGCTTGTCGGCCATGATATAGACGTTGTGGCTGTTGTAGTTGTACTCCAGC
TTGTGCCCCAGGATGTTGCCGTCCTCCTTGAAGTCGATGCCCTTCAGCTCGATGCGGTTCACCAGGGTGT
CGCCCTCGAACTTCACCTCGGCGCGGGTCTTGTAGTTGCCGTCGTCCTTGAAGAAGATGGTGCGCTCCTG
GACGTAGCCTTCGGGCATGGCGGACTTGAAGAAGTCGTGCTGCTTCATGTGGTCGGGGTAGCGGGCGAAG
CACTGCAGGCCGTAGCCGAAGGTGGTCACGAGGGTGGGCCAGGGCACGGGCAGCTGTGGGACGACATGAC
TTAACCAGTTAACCATGTTCTCTGAACATGAGAAGGGCTGGCCACTCTCCAGTCGACATAACTTCGTATA
GGATACTTTATACGAAGTTATGCAGAATGGTAGCTGGATTGTAGCTGCTATTAGCAATATGAAACCTCTT
AATAACTTCGTATAGTATACCTTATACGAAGTTATACTAGTTGTGCCCCCCCTTTTTTTTATAAAATTGT
ATTAATGTTATATACATATCTCCTGTATGTGACCCATGTGCTTATGACTCTATTTCTCATGTGTTTAGGG
ATACGTCCGTGTCATTTTCTTCCTGATGGGCCTGTGCTACGGCATCTACACATTCTTCAACGCAGCCAAG
GTCTACATTGAGGCGTACCACACCGTGCCGAAGGGCCGGTGTCGCCAGGTGGTGACTGGCATGGCTTGGC
TCTTCTTCGTATCATGGGGTATGTTCCCCATCCTGTTCATCCTCGGCCCCGAGGGCTTCGGCGTCCTGAG
CAGGTACGGCTCCAACGTCGGCCACACCATCATTGACCTGATGTCGAAGCAGTGCTGGGGTCTGCTCGGC
CACTACCTGCGCGTGCTGATCCACAGCCATATCCTCATCCACGGCGACATTCGCAAGACCACCAAATTGA
ACATTGGTGGCACTGAGATTGAGGTCGAGACGCTGGTGGAGGACGAGGCCGAGGCTGGCGCGGTCGCGGC
CGCCAAGAGCAGGATCACCAGCGAGGGCGAGTACATCCCCCTGGACCAGATCGACATCAACGTGGTGAGC
AAGGGCGAGGAGCTGTTCACCGGGGTGGTGCCCATCCTGGTCGAGCTGGACGGCGACGTAAACGGCCACA
AGTTCAGCGTGTCCGGCGAGGGCGAGGGCGATGCCACCTACGGCAAGCTGACCCTGAAGTTCATCTGCAC
CACCGGCAAGGTGAGTACAGGAGGGGTACCATAACTTCGTATAAAGTATCCTATACGAAGTTATTTGCCT
TAACCCAGAAATTATCACTGTTATTCTTTAGAATGGTGCAAAGAATAACTTCGTATAAGGTATACTATAC
GAAGTTATGCTAGCAACCCCGACACTTACCTTGGACAGCGCGGCCGTGGTGCCCCACACGATCGTGCCGA
TATCTGACACCAGCAGACCCATGGTACGCTTGTTATAGTCGTTCGCCAGACCCGTAAGGTTGCTCAGGTG
GATAAGAATGACAGGGCAGGTCAGCAGCCAGCTCGCGTAACGAAGCCACCTGGTCTTGTTGCCGTTGGAT
GAGTAGATCACCGCAGGTTCGTCAAAGCTATGGAAATACTCGATGATGAACTTGATCATCTGGATCGTGG
CCACGTAAATATTCTCCCAGCCGCAAGTAGACTTCCAGGTCTGGTAGCCGTAGAACATCAGGCAGAGCGC
TGAAAGCGCAAAAGAAATCCACTGCAGAATGTTGGCAGCCAACTTCTCGGCATTTGTTCCGTTGGATTTA
AGCCAAGCCAAGCAGAAGCACTGGCCGTTGTTCGGGATGCAAATAACAGAACCATTGTTCTCAAGAGTGT
ATGAGGTTTGGAAGAGTCCGACGGCAGACAAAGCGCCGCCATAGTCCATGGTGGCGAGCTCGAAGTTCCT
ATACTATTTGAAGAATAGGAACTTCTTGCCTTAACCCAGAAATTATCACTGTTATTCTTTAGAATGGTGC
AAAGAGAAGTTCCTATACCTTTTGAAGAATAGGAACTTCGAATTCGATATCAAGCTTATCGATAATCAAC
CTCTGGATTACAAAATTTGTGAAAGATTGACTGGTATTCTTAACTATGTTGCTCCTTTTACGCTATGTGG
ATACGCTGCTTTAATGCCTTTGTATCATGCTATTGCTTCCCGTATGGCTTTCATTTTCTCCTCCTTGTAT
AAATCCTGGTTGCTGTCTCTTTATGAGGAGTTGTGGCCCGTTGTCAGGCAACGTGGCGTGGTGTGCACTG
TGTTTGCTGACGCAACCCCCACTGGTTGGGGCATTGCCACCACCTGTCAGCTCCTTTCCGGGACTTTCGC
TTTCCCCCTCCCTATTGCCACGGCGGAACTCATCGCCGCCTGCCTTGCCCGCTGCTGGACAGGGGCTCGG
CTGTTGGGCACTGACAATTCCGTGGTGTTGTCGGGGAAATCATCGTCCTTTCCTTGGCTGCTCGCCTATG
TTGCCACCTGGATTCTGCGCGGGACGTCCTTCTGCTACGTCCCTTCGGCCCTCAATCCAGCGGACCTTCC
TTCCCGCGGCCTGCTGCCGGCTCTGCGGCCTCTTCCGCGTCTTCGCCTTCGCCCTCAGACGAGTCGGATC
TCCCTTTGGGCCGCCTCCCCGCATCGATACCGAGCGCTGCTCGAGAGATCTACGGGTGGCATCCCTGTGA
CCCCTCCCCAGTGCCTCTCCTGGCCCTGGAAGTTGCCACTCCAGTGCCCACCAGCCTTGTCCTAATAAAA
TTAAGTTGCATCATTTTGTCTGACTAGGTGTCCTTCTATAATATTATGGGGTGGAGGGGGGTGGTATGGA
GCAAGGGGCAAGTTGGGAAGACAACCTGTAGGGCCTGCGGGGTCTATTGGGAACCAAGCTGGAGTGCAGT
GGCACAATCTTGGCTCACTGCAATCTCCGCCTCCTGGGTTCAAGCGATTCTCCTGCCTCAGCCTCCCGAG
TTGTTGGGATTCCAGGCATGCATGACCAGGCTCAGCTAATTTTTGTTTTTTTGGTAGAGACGGGGTTTCA
CCATATTGGCCAGGCTGGTCTCCAACTCCTAATCTCAGGTGATCTACCCACCTTGGCCTCCCAAATTGCT
GGGATTACAGGCGTGAACCACTGCTCCCTTCCCTGTCCTTCTGATTTTGTAGGTAACCACGTGCGGACCG
AGCGGCCGCAGGAACCCCTAGTGATGGAGTTGGCCACTCCCTCTCTGCGCGCTCGCTCGCTCACTGAGGC
CGGGCGACCAAAGGTCGCCCGACGCCCGGGCTTTGCCCGGGCGGCCTCAGTGAGCGAGCGAGCGCGCAGC
TGCCTGCAGGGGCGCCTGATGCGGTATTTTCTCCTTACGCATCTGTGCGGTATTTCACACCGCATA
[95 nt withheld, positions 4477-4571]
T
[46 nt withheld, positions 4573-4618]
C
[141 nt withheld, positions 4620-4760]
CCTTTGACGTTGGAGTCCACGTTCTTTAATAGTGGACTCTTGTTCCAAACTGGAACAACACTCAACTCTA
TCTCGGGCTATTCTTTTGATTTATAAGGGATTTTGCCGATTTCGGTCTATTGGTTAAAAAATGAGCTGAT
TTAACAAAAATTTAACGCGAATTTTAACAAAATATTAACGTTTACAATTTTATGGTGCACTCTCAGTACA
ATCTGCTCTGATGCCGCATAGTTAAGCCAGCCCCGACACCCGCCAACACCCGCTGACGCGCCCTGACGGG
CTTGTCTGCTCCCGGCATCCGCTTACAGACAAGCTGTGACCGTCTCCGGGAGCTGCATGTGTCAGAGGTT
TTCACCGTCATCACCGAAACGCGCGAGACGAAAGGGCCTCGTGATACGCCTATTTTTATAGGTTAATGTC
ATGATAATAATGGTTTCTTAGACGTCAGGTGGCACTTTTCGGGGAAATGTGCGCGGAACCCCTATTTGTT
TATTTTTCTAAATACATTCAAATATGTATCCGCTCATGAGACAATAACCCTGATAAATGCTTCAATAATA
TTGAAAAAGGAAGAGTATGAGTATTCAACATTTCCGTGTCGCCCTTATTCCCTTTTTTGCGGCATTTTGC
CTTCCTGTTTTTGCTCACCCAGAAACGCTGGTGAAAGTAAAAGATGCTGAAGATCAGTTGGGTGCACGAG
TGGGTTACATCGAACTGGATCTCAACAGCGGTAAGATCCTTGAGAGTTTTCGCCCCGAAGAACGTTTTCC
AATGATGAGCACTTTTAAAGTTCTGCTATGTGGCGCGGTATTATCCCGTATTGACGCCGGGCAAGAGCAA
CTCGGTCGCCGCATACACTATTCTCAGAATGACTTGGTTGAGTACTCACCAGTCACAGAAAAGCATCTTA
CGGATGGCATGACAGTAAGAGAATTATGCAGTGCTGCCATAACCATGAGTGATAACACTGCGGCCAACTT
ACTTCTGACAACGATCGGAGGACCGAAGGAGCTAACCGCTTTTTTGCACAACATGGGGGATCATGTAACT
CGCCTTGATCGTTGGGAACCGGAGCTGAATGAAGCCATACCAAACGACGAGCGTGACACCACGATGCCTG
TAGCAATGGCAACAACGTTGCGCAAACTATTAACTGGCGAACTACTTACTCTAGCTTCCCGGCAACAATT
AATAGACTGGATGGAGGCGGATAAAGTTGCAGGACCACTTCTGCGCTCGGCCCTTCCGGCTGGCTGGTTT
ATTGCTGATAAATCTGGAGCCGGTGAGCGTGGGTCTCGCGGTATCATTGCAGCACTGGGGCCAGATGGTA
AGCCCTCCCGTATCGTAGTTATCTACACGACGGGGAGTCAGGCAACTATGGATGAACGAAATAGACAGAT
CGCTGAGATAGGTGCCTCACTGATTAAGCATTGGTAACTGTCAGACCAAGTTTACTCATATATACTTTAG
ATTGATTTAAAACTTCATTTTTAATTTAAAAGGATCTAGGTGAAGATCCTTTTTGATAATCTCATGACCA
AAATCCCTTAACGTGAGTTTTCGTTCCACTGAGCGTCAGACCCCGTAGAAAAGATCAAAGGATCTTCTTG
AGATCCTTTTTTTCTGCGCGTAATCTGCTGCTTGCAAACAAAAAAACCACCGCTACCAGCGGTGGTTTGT
TTGCCGGATCAAGAGCTACCAACTCTTTTTCCGAAGGTAACTGGCTTCAGCAGAGCGCAGATACCAAATA
CTGTTCTTCTAGTGTAGCCGTAGTTAGGCCACCACTTCAAGAACTCTGTAGCACCGCCTACATACCTCGC
TCTGCTAATCCTGTTACCAGTGGCTGCTGCCAGTGGCGATAAGTCGTGTCTTACCGGGTTGGACTCAAGA
CGATAGTTACCGGATAAGGCGCAGCGGTCGGGCTGAACGGGGGGTTCGTGCACACAGCCCAGCTTGGAGC
GAACGACCTACACCGAACTGAGATACCTACAGCGTGAGCTATGAGAAAGCGCCACGCTTCCCGAAGGGAG
AAAGGCGGACAGGTATCCGGTAAGCGGCAGGGTCGGAACAGGAGAGCGCACGAGGGAGCTTCCAGGGGGA
AACGCCTGGTATCTTTATAGTCCTGTCGGGTTTCGCCACCTCTGACTTGAGCGTCGATTTTTGTGATGCT
CGTCAGGGGGGCGGAGCCTATGGAAAAACGCCAGCAACGCGGCCTTTTTACGGTTCCTGGCCTTTTGCTG
GCCTTTTGCTCACATGT
