>Addgene plasmid #137155 | pAAV-nEF-Con/Fon-iC++-EYFP | depositor partial sequence | sequence record 265001 | Promoter through WPRE
AAGGATCTGCGATCGCTCCGGTGCCCGTCAGTGGGCAGAGCGCACATCGCCCACAGTCCCCGAGAAGTTG
GGGGGAGGGGTCGGCAATTGAACGGGTGCCTAGAGAAGGTGGCGCGGGGTAAACTGGGAAAGTGATGTCG
TGTACTGGCTCCGCCTTTTTCCCGAGGGTGGGGGAGAACCGTATATAAGTGCAGTAGTCGCCGTGAACGT
TCTTTTTCGCAACGGGTTTGCCGCCAGAACACAGCTGAAGCTTCGAGGGGCTCGCATCTCTCCTTCACGC
GCCCGCCGCCCTACCTGAGGCCGCCATCCACGCCGGTTGAGTCGCGTTCTGCCGCCTCCCGCCTGTGGTG
CCTCCTGAACTGCGTCCGCCGTCTAGGTAAGTTTAAAGCTCAGGTCGAGACCGGGCCTTTGTCCGGCGCT
CCCTTGGAGCCTACCTAGACTCAGCCGGCTCTCCACGCTTTGCCTGACCCTGCTTGCTCAACTCTACGTC
TTTGTTTCGTTTTCTGTTCTGCGCCGTTACAGATCCAAGCTGTGACCGGCGCCTACGGATCCGAAGTTCC
TATTCTTCAAATAGTATAGGAACTTCGCAGAGTAGTAGCTGGATTGTAGCTGCTATTAGCAATCTAAAAC
CTCTTAGAAGTTCCTATTCTTCAAAAGGTATAGGAACTTCGGCGCGCCTTACTTGTACAGCTCGTCCATG
CCGAGAGTGATCCCGGCGGCGGTCACGAACTCCAGCAGGACCATGTGATCGCGCTTCTCGTTGGGGTCTT
TGCTCAGGGCGGACTGGTAGCTCAGGTAGTGGTTGTCGGGCAGCAGCACGGGGCCGTCGCCGATGGGGGT
GTTCTGCTGGTAGTGGTCGGCGAGCTGCACGCTGCCGTCCTCGATGTTGTGGCGGATCTTGAAGTTCACC
TTGATGCCGTTCTTCTGCTTGTCGGCCATGATATAGACGTTGTGGCTGTTGTAGTTGTACTCCAGCTTGT
GCCCCAGGATGTTGCCGTCCTCCTTGAAGTCGATGCCCTTCAGCTCGATGCGGTTCACCAGGGTGTCGCC
CTCGAACTTCACCTCGGCGCGGGTCTTGTAGTTGCCGTCGTCCTTGAAGAAGATGGTGCGCTCCTGGACG
TAGCCTTCGGGCATGGCGGACTTGAAGAAGTCGTGCTGCTTCATGTGGTCGGGGTAGCGGGCGAAGCACT
GCAGGCCGTAGCCGAAGGTGGTCACGAGGGTGGGCCAGGGCACGGGCAGCTGTGGGACGACATGACTTAA
CCAGTTAACCATGTTCTCTGAACATGAGAAGGGCTGGCCACTCTCCAGTCGACATAACTTCGTATAGGAT
ACTTTATACGAAGTTATGCAGAATGGTAGCTGGATTGTAGCTGCTATTAGCAATATGAAACCTCTTAATA
ACTTCGTATAGTATACCTTATACGAAGTTATACTAGTTGTGCCCCCCCTTTTTTTTATAAAATTGTATTA
ATGTTATATACATATCTCCTGTATGTGACCCATGTGCTTATGACTCTATTTCTCATGTGTTTAGGGATAC
GTCCGTGTCATTTTCTTCCTGATGGGCCTGTGCTACGGCATCTACACATTCTTCAACGCAGCCAAGGTCT
ACATTGAGGCGTACCACACCGTGCCGAAGGGCCGGTGTCGCCAGGTGGTGACTGGCATGGCTTGGCTCTT
CTTCGTATCATGGGGTATGTTCCCCATCCTGTTCATCCTCGGCCCCGAGGGCTTCGGCGTCCTGAGCAGG
TACGGCTCCAACGTCGGCCACACCATCATTGACCTGATGTCGAAGCAGTGCTGGGGTCTGCTCGGCCACT
ACCTGCGCGTGCTGATCCACAGCCATATCCTCATCCACGGCGACATTCGCAAGACCACCAAATTGAACAT
TGGTGGCACTGAGATTGAGGTCGAGACGCTGGTGGAGGACGAGGCCGAGGCTGGCGCGGTCGCGGCCGCC
AAGAGCAGGATCACCAGCGAGGGCGAGTACATCCCCCTGGACCAGATCGACATCAACGTGGTGAGCAAGG
GCGAGGAGCTGTTCACCGGGGTGGTGCCCATCCTGGTCGAGCTGGACGGCGACGTAAACGGCCACAAGTT
CAGCGTGTCCGGCGAGGGCGAGGGCGATGCCACCTACGGCAAGCTGACCCTGAAGTTCATCTGCACCACC
GGCAAGGTGAGTACAGGAGGGGTACCATAACTTCGTATAAAGTATCCTATACGAAGTTATTTGCCTTAAC
CCAGAAATTATCACTGTTATTCTTTAGAATGGTGCAAAGAATAACTTCGTATAAGGTATACTATACGAAG
TTATGCTAGCAACCCCGACACTTACCTTGGACAGCGCGGCCGTGGTGCCCCACACGATCGTGCCGATATC
TGACACCAGCAGACCCATGGTACGCTTGTTATAGTCGTTCGCCAGACCCGTAAGGTTGCTCAGGTGGATA
AGAATGACAGGGCAGGTCAGCAGCCAGCTCGCGTAACGAAGCCACCTGGTCTTGTTGCCGTTGGATGAGT
AGATCACCGCAGGTTCGTCAAAGCTATGGAAATACTCGATGATGAACTTGATCATCTGGATCGTGGCCAC
GTAAATATTCTCCCAGCCGCAAGTAGACTTCCAGGTCTGGTAGCCGTAGAACATCAGGCAGAGCGCTGAA
AGCGCAAAAGAAATCCACTGCAGAATGTTGGCAGCCAACTTCTCGGCATTTGTTCCGTTGGATTTAAGCC
AAGCCAAGCAGAAGCACTGGCCGTTGTTCGGGATGCAAATAACAGAACCATTGTTCTCAAGAGTGTATGA
GGTTTGGAAGAGTCCGACGGCAGACAAAGCGCCGCCATAGTCCATGGTGGCGAGCTCGAAGTTCCTATAC
TATTTGAAGAATAGGAACTTCTTGCCTTAACCCAGAAATTATCACTGTTATTCTTTAGAATGGTGCAAAG
AGAAGTTCCTATACCTTTTGAAGAATAGGAACTTCGAATTCGATATCAAGCTTATCGATAATCAACCTCT
GGATTACAAAATTTGTGAAAGATTGACTGGTATTCTTAACTATGTTGCTCCTTTTACGCTATGTGGATAC
GCTGCTTTAATGCCTTTGTATCATGCTATTGCTTCCCGTATGGCTTTCATTTTCTCCTCCTTGTATAAAT
CCTGGTTGCTGTCTCTTTATGAGGAGTTGTGGCCCGTTGTCAGGCAACGTGGCGTGGTGTGCACTGTGTT
TGCTGACGCAACCCCCACTGGTTGGGGCATTGCCACCACCTGTCAGCTCCTTTCCGGGACTTTCGCTTTC
CCCCTCCCTATTGCCACGGCGGAACTCATCGCCGCCTGCCTTGCCCGCTGCTGGACAGGGGCTCGGCTGT
TGGGCACTGACAATTCCGTGGTGTTGTCGGGGAAATCATCGTCCTTTCCTTGGCTGCTCGCCTATGTTGC
CACCTGGATTCTGCGCGGGACGTCCTTCTGCTACGTCCCTTCGGCCCTCAATCCAGCGGACCTTCCTTCC
CGCGGCCTGCTGCCGGCTCTGCGGCCTCTTCCGCGTCTTCGCCTTCGCCCTCAGACGAGTCGGATCTCCC
TTTGGGCCGCCTCCCCGCATCGATACCG
